>Addgene plasmid #231010 | pSico-syn-mGreenLantern:KASH-TVA-oG-6xMBS-WPRE-bGHpA | addgene full sequence | sequence record 463642 | Addgene NGS Result
TGTACTGCCAAGTAGGAAAGTCCCATAAGGTCATGTACTGGGCATAATGCCAGGCGGGCCATTTACCGTC
ATTGACGTCAATAGGGGGCGTACTTGGCATATGATACACTTGATGTACTGCCAAGTGGGCAGTTTACCGT
AAATACTCCACCCATTGACGTCAATGGAAAGTCCCTATTGGCGTTACTATGGGAACATACGTCATTATTG
ACGTCAATGGGCGGGGGTCGTTGGGCGGTCAGCCAGGCGGGCCATTTACCGTAAGTTATGTAACGCGGAA
CTCCATATATGGGCTATGAACTAATGACCCCGTAATTGATTACTATTAATAACTAGTCAATAATCAATGT
CAACGCGTATATCTGGCCCGTACATCGCGAAGCAGCGCAAAACGCCTAACCCTAAGCAGATTCTTCATGC
AATTGTCGGTCAAGCCTTGCCTTGTTGTAGCTTAAATTTTGCTCGCGCACTACTCAGCGACCTCCAACAC
ACAAGCAGGGAGCAGATACTGGCTTAACTATGCGGCATCAGAGCAGATTGTACTGAGAGTGCACCATAGG
GGATCGGGAGATCTCCCGATCCGTCGACGTCAGGTGGCACTTTTCGGGGAAATGTGCGCGGAACCCCTAT
TTGTTTATTTTTCTAAATACATTCAAATATGTATCCGCTCATGAGACAATAACCCTGATAAATGCTTCAA
TAATATTGAAAAAGGAAGAGTATGAGTATTCAACATTTCCGTGTCGCCCTTATTCCCTTTTTTGCGGCAT
TTTGCCTTCCTGTTTTTGCTCACCCAGAAACGCTGGTGAAAGTAAAAGATGCTGAAGATCAGTTGGGTGC
ACGAGTGGGTTACATCGAACTGGATCTCAACAGCGGTAAGATCCTTGAGAGTTTTCGCCCCGAAGAACGT
TTTCCAATGATGAGCACTTTTAAAGTTCTGCTATGTGGCGCGGTATTATCCCGTATTGACGCCGGGCAAG
AGCAACTCGGTCGCCGCATACACTATTCTCAGAATGACTTGGTTGAGTACTCACCAGTCACAGAAAAGCA
TCTTACGGATGGCATGACAGTAAGAGAATTATGCAGTGCTGCCATAACCATGAGTGATAACACTGCGGCC
AACTTACTTCTGACAACGATCGGAGGACCGAAGGAGCTAACCGCTTTTTTGCACAACATGGGGGATCATG
TAACTCGCCTTGATCGTTGGGAACCGGAGCTGAATGAAGCCATACCAAACGACGAGCGTGACACCACGAT
GCCTGTAGCAATGGCAACAACGTTGCGCAAACTATTAACTGGCGAACTACTTACTCTAGCTTCCCGGCAA
CAATTAATAGACTGGATGGAGGCGGATAAAGTTGCAGGACCACTTCTGCGCTCGGCCCTTCCGGCTGGCT
GGTTTATTGCTGATAAATCTGGAGCCGGTGAGCGTGGGTCTCGCGGTATCATTGCAGCACTGGGGCCAGA
TGGTAAGCCCTCCCGTATCGTAGTTATCTACACGACGGGGAGTCAGGCAACTATGGATGAACGAAATAGA
CAGATCGCTGAGATAGGTGCCTCACTGATTAAGCATTGGTAACTGTCAGACCAAGTTTACTCATATATAC
TTTAGATTGATTTAAAACTTCATTTTTAATTTAAAAGGATCTAGGTGAAGATCCTTTTTGATAATCTCAT
GACCAAAATCCCTTAACGTGAGTTTTCGTTCCACTGAGCGTCAGACCCCGTAGAAAAGATCAAAGGATCT
TCTTGAGATCCTTTTTTTCTGCGCGTAATCTGCTGCTTGCAAACAAAAAAACCACCGCTACCAGCGGTGG
TTTGTTTGCCGGATCAAGAGCTACCAACTCTTTTTCCGAAGGTAACTGGCTTCAGCAGAGCGCAGATACC
AAATACTGTTCTTCTAGTGTAGCCGTAGTTAGGCCACCACTTCAAGAACTCTGTAGCACCGCCTACATAC
CTCGCTCTGCTAATCCTGTTACCAGTGGCTGCTGCCAGTGGCGATAAGTCGTGTCTTACCGGGTTGGACT
CAAGACGATAGTTACCGGATAAGGCGCAGCGGTCGGGCTGAACGGGGGGTTCGTGCACACAGCCCAGCTT
GGAGCGAACGACCTACACCGAACTGAGATACCTACAGCGTGAGCTATGAGAAAGCGCCACGCTTCCCGAA
GGGAGAAAGGCGGACAGGTATCCGGTAAGCGGCAGGGTCGGAACAGGAGAGCGCACGAGGGAGCTTCCAG
GGGGAAACGCCTGGTATCTTTATAGTCCTGTCGGGTTTCGCCACCTCTGACTTGAGCGTCGATTTTTGTG
ATGCTCGTCAGGGGGGCGGAGCCTATGGAAAAACGCCAGCAACGCGGCCTTTTTACGGTTCCTGGCCTTT
TGCTGGCCTTTTGCTCACATGCTGCTAGAGATTTTCCACACTGACTAAAAGGGTCTGAGGGATCTCTAGT
TACCAGAGTCACACAACAGACGGGCACACACTACTTGAAGCACTCAAGGCAAGCTTTATTGAGGCTTAAG
CAGTGGGTTCCCTAGTTAGCCAGAGAGCTCCCAGGCTCAGATCTGGTCTAACCAGAGAGACCCAGTACAG
TCCGGATGCAGCTCTCGGGCCATGTGATGAAATGCTAGGCGGCTGTCAAACCTCCACTCTAATACTTCTC
TCTCCGGGTCATCCATCCCATGCAGGCTCACAGGGTGTAACAAGCGGGTGTTCTCTCCTTCATTGGCTTC
TTCTACCTTCTCTTGCTCAACTGGTACTAGCTTGTAGCACCATCCAAAGGTCAGTGGATATCTGATCCCT
GGCCCTGGTGTGTAGTTCTGCCAATCAGGGAAGTAGCCTTGTGTGTGGTAGATCCACAGATCAAGGATAT
CTTGTCTTCGTTGGGAGTGAATTAGCCCTTCCAGTCCCCCCTTTTCTTTTAAAAAGTGGCTAAGATCTAC
AGCTGCCTTGTAAGTCATTGGTCTTAAAGGTCACCAGTGCAAGTGGGTTTTAGGACCAGGATGAGGCGGG
GTGGGGGTGCCTACCTGACGACCGACCCCGACCCACTGGACAAGCACCCAACCCCCATTCCCCAAATTGC
GCATCCCCTATCAGAGAGGGGGAGGGGAAACAGGATGCGGCGAGGCGCGTGCGCACTGCCAGCTTCAGCA
CCGCGGACAGTGCCTTCGCCCCCGCCTGGCGGCGCGCGCCACCGCCGCCTCAGCACTGAAGGCGCGCTGA
CGTCACTCGCCGGTCCCCCGCAAACTCCCCTTCCCGGCCACCTTGGTCGCGTCCGCGCCGCCGCCGGCCC
AGCCGGACCGCACCACGCGAGGCGCGAGATAGGGGGGCACGGGCGCGACCATCTGCGCTGCGGCGCCGGC
GACTCAGCGCTGCCTCAGTCTGCGGTGGGCAGCGGAGGAGTCGTGTCGTGCCTGAGAGCGCAGTCGAGAA
ACCGGTGCCACCATGGTGTCAAAAGGTGGGGAGCTCTTTACAGGAGTAGTGCCGATTCTCGTCGAGTTGG
ATGGTGACGTGAACGGCCATAAGTTCTCAGTCCGAGGGGAAGGGGAGGGAGATGCTACTAACGGTAAACT
CACTCTCAAGTTCATATGTACTACAGGTAAACTCCCGGTGCCCTGGCCAACCCTTGTAACTACTTTGGGG
TACGGAGTCGCCTGTTTCGCGAGGTATCCCGATCACATGAAGCAGCACGACTTCTTTAAGAGCGCTATGC
CTGAGGGATATGTCCAGGAGCGAACTATCTCTTTCAAAGACGATGGGACATACAAGACTCGAGCCGAAGT
GAAATTTGAAGGGGATACTCTCGTTAATCGGATCGTATTGAAGGGAATAGATTTCAAGGAGGATGGTAAT
ATATTGGGACATAAGTTGGAATATAACTTTAACTCCCATAAAGTTTACATCACTGCGGATAAGCAGAAAA
ACGGCATTAAGGCCAATTTCAAGACTCGCCACAATGTAGAGGATGGAGGCGTACAACTTGCTGACCATTA
TCAGCAGAATACCCCAATAGGAGACGGGCCGGTGTTGCTCCCCGATAACCACTACTTGTCACACCAGTCT
AAGCTGTCCAAAGATCCGAACGAAAAAAGGGATCACATGGTTCTTAAAGAAAGGGTAACCGCCGCCGGAA
TCACGCACGACATGGATGAACTGTACAAGTCCGGTTTGAGGTCAAGAGAAGAAGAGGAGGAGACTGACTC
CCGAATGCCGCACTTGGACTCACCAGGGAGTAGTCAGCCTAGACGCAGTTTTCTGAGCCGCGTGATAAGA
GCCGCCCTGCCCCTTCAGTTGCTGCTTCTCCTGCTTCTCTTGCTCGCGTGTCTGCTCCCCGCATCTGAAG
ATGATTACTCCTGTACCCAGGCTAACAACTTCGCACGATCATTTTATCCTATGTTGAGATATACCAACGG
ACCCCCTCCTACAGGTTCGGGTGCTACAAATTTTTCTCTCCTGAAGCAGGCGGGTGACGTTGAAGAGAAT
CCAGGACCTATGGCGCGCCTGTTGCCTGCGCTTCTGCTGCTTTTGTTGCCTGGTAATGTAACCGGAAATG
GCTCAGGAAACGGGTCACTCTCTCGATGCCCTCCCGGTCAGTTCCGATGTAGCGAGCCTCCCGGGGCACA
CGGCGAGTGCTACCCACAAGACTGGTTGTGTGACGGGCATCCTGATTGTGACGACGGTCGAGATGAATGG
GGATGTGGTACTAGTGCGATCCCAGCAGTGCCTACAGATAATGGCACGGAAGCCCCGACAGCTCCGGCGC
CTGGACGGGCTCTCCCAGCACGCAACCACGGACGCATGTGGATGCTCATTACTGCCGTTCTCCTGTGCTG
TCTCGTAGCTGTGGGTGGGATTGCAGCTTGGGGGAAGTCTAAGGCGAAAAGCAGGAGTGACATCTTTAGT
CTGGAATCAGCTAGTAAGGAGCTCCTCGTCCCAGACAAGTCCCAAGCGGATCTTTTTTCCGAAGGGCGCG
GTAGCCTTCTGACGTGCGGAGATGTGGAGGAAAATCCTGGACCTGCAGGCACCATGGTGCCCCAAGCGCT
GTTGTTCGTTCCTCTGTTGGTGTTCCCACTGTGCTTTGGT
[1197 nt withheld, positions 5081-6277]
GCAGACCCCAGTACGGTATTCAAAAATGGTGATGAGGCCGAAGACTTTGTAGAGGTCCACTTGCCAGATG
TACATGAACGAATCAGTGGGGTAGACCTCGGGCTTCCAAACTGGGGCAAGTACGTTCTTCTCAGTGCCGG
AGCGTTGACCGCCCTCATGCTGATAATATTCCTCATGACGTGCTGGCGGAGAGTGAACAGATCCGAACCA
ACCCAACATAACCTGCGAGGGACAGGTCGGGAAGTGTCTGTAACTCCACAATCCGGGAAAATCATATCTT
CCTGGGAGAGCCATAAGTCTGGTGGTGAGACCCGACTGTAATTTGTAGCGGCCGCTACAAAGCTTATGCC
GACGTACGACAATCAACCTCTGGATTACAAAATTTGTGAAAGATTGACTGGTATTCTTAACTATGTTGCT
CCTTTTACGCTATGTGGATACGCTGCTTTAATGCCTTTGTATCATGCTATTGCTTCCCGTATGGCTTTCA
TTTTCTCCTCCTTGTATAAATCCTGGTTAGTTCTTGCCACGGCGGAACTCATCGCCGCCTGCCTTGCCCG
CTGCTGGACAGGGGCTCGGCTGTTGGGCACTGACAATTCCGTGGGGATCCAACCTACAAACGAACCTACA
AACGGGTGGAGGATCACCCCACCCGACACTTCACAATCAAGGGGTACAATACACAAGGGTGGAGGAACAC
CCCACCCTCCAGACACATTACACAGAAATCCAATCAAACAGAAGCACCATCAGGGCTTCTGCTACCAAAT
TTATCTCAAAAAACTACAACAAGGAATCACCATCAGGGATTCCCTGTGCAATATACGTCAAACGAGGGCC
ACGACGGGAGGACGATCACGCCTCCCGAATATCGGCATGTCTGGCTTTCGAATTCAGTGCGTGGAGCATC
AGCCCACGCAGCCAATCAGAGTCGCTAGCAAACTGGGGCACAAGCGAATTATCGAATTCCCACCTAGGTA
GGGATCCAAGGGTACCTTCGGCGCGCCGTATGATCATTGGCTAGCTCGACATGTCTACTCGAGCTGTGCC
TTCTAGTTGCCAGCCATCTGTTGTTTGCCCCTCCCCCGTGCCTTCCTTGACCCTGGAAGGTGCCACTCCC
ACTGTCCTTTCCTAATAAAATGAGGAAATTGCATCGCATTGTCTGAGTAGGTGTCATTCTATTCTGGGGG
GTGGGGTGGGGCAGGACAGCAAGGGGGAGGATTGGGAAGACAATAGCAGGCATGCTGGGGATGCGGTGGG
CTCTATGGCTAGAGCGGGCCCGGTACTAACCAAACTGGATCTCTGCTGTCCCTGTAATAAACCCGAAAAT
TTTGAATTTTTGTAATTTGTTTTTGTAATTCTTTAGTTTGTATGTCTGTTGCTATTATGTCTACTATTCT
TTCCCCTGCACTGTACCCCCCAATCCCCCCTTTTCTTTTAAAATTGTGGATGAATACTGCCATTTGTCTG
CAGAATTGGCGCACGCAGTGCCGATCCGTTCACTAATCGAATGGATCTGTCTCTGTCTCTCTCTCCACCT
TCTTCTTCTATTCCTTCGGGCCTGTCGGGTCCCCTCGGGGTTGGGAGGTGGGTCTGAAACGATAATGGTG
AATATCCCTGCCTAACTCTATTCACTATAGAAAGTACAGCAAAAACTATTCTTAAACCTACCAAGCCTCC
TACTATCATTATGAATAATTTTATATACCACAGCCAATTTGTTATGTTAAACCAATTCCACAAACTTGCC
CATTTATCTAATTCCAATAATTCTTGTTCATTCTTTTCTTGCTGGTTTTGCGATTCTTCAATTAAGGAGT
GTATTAAGCTTGTGTAATTGTTAATTTCTCTGTCCCACTCCATCCAGGTCGTGTGATTCCAAATCTGTTC
CAGAGATTTATTACTCCAACTAGCATTCCAAGGCACAGCAGTGGTGCAAATGAGTTTTCCAGAGCAACCC
CAAATCCCCAGGAGCTGTTGATCCTTTAGGTATCTTTCCACAGCCAGGATTCTTGCCTGGAGCTGCTTGA
TGCCCCAGACTGTGAGTTGCAACAGATGCTGTTGCGCCTCAATAGCCCTCAGCAAATTGTTCTGCTGCTG
CACTATACCAGACAATAATTGTCTGGCCTGTACCGTCAGCGTCATTGACGCTGCGCCCATAGTGCTTCCT
GCTGCTCCCAAGAACCCAAGGAACAAAGCTCCTATTCCCACTGCTCTTTTTTCTCTCTGCACCACTCTTC
TCTTTGCCTTGGTGGGTGCTACTCCTAATGGTTCAATTTTTACTACTTTATATTTATATAATTCACTTCT
CCAATTGTCCCTCATATCTCCTCCTCCAGGTCTGAAGATCAGCGGCCGGCCGCTTGCTGTGCGGTGGTCT
TACTTTTGTTTTGCTCTTCCTCTATCTTGTCTAAAGCTTCCTTGGTGTCTTTTATCTCTATCCTTTGATG
CACACAATAGAGGGTTGCTACTGTATTATATAATGATCTAAGTTCTTCTGATCCTGTCTGAAGGGATGGT
TGTAGCTGTCCCAGTATTTGTCTACAGCCTTCTGATGTTTCTAACAGGCCAGGATTAACTGCGAATCGTT
CTAGCTCCCTGCTTGCCCATACTATATGTTTTAATTTATATTTTTTCTTTCCCCCTGGCCTTAACCGAAT
TTTTTCCCATCGCGATCTAATTCTCCCCCGCTTAATACTGACGCTCTCGCACCCATCTCTCTCCTTCTAG
CCTCCGCTAGTCAAAATTTTTGGCGTACTCACCAGTCGCCGCCCCTCGCCTCTTGCCGTGCGCGCTTCAG
CAAGCCGAGTCCTGCGTCGAGAGAGCTCCTCTGGTTTCCCTTTCGCTTTCAAGTCCCTGTTCGGGCGCCA
CTGCTAGAGATTTTCCACACTGACTAAAAGGGTCTGAGGGATCTCTAGTTACCAGAGTCACACAACAGAC
GGGCACACACTACTTGAAGCACTCAAGGCAAGCTTTATTGAGGCTTAAGCAGTGGGTTCCCTAGTTAGCC
AGAGAGCTCCCAGGCTCAGATCTGGTCTAACCAGAGAGACCCAGTACAGGCAAAACGCGCTGCTTATATA
GACCTCCCACCGTACACGCCTACCGCCCATTTGCGTCAATGGGGCGGAGTTGTTACGACATTTTGGAAAG
TCCCGTTGATTTTGGTGCCAAAACAAACTCCCATTGACGTCAATGGGGTGGAGACTTGGAAATCCCCGTG
AGTCAAACCGCTATCCACGCCCATTGATGTACTGCCAAAACCGCATCACCATGGTAATAGCGATGACTAA
TACGTAGA
Features (pLannotate 1.2.2; 23 found; start..end, strand, type, name):
    506..558     +  misc_feature   bom (fragment): basis of mobility region from pBR322
    617..721     +  promoter       AmpR promoter: bla
    722..1582    +  CDS            AmpR: β-lactamase; bla; confers resistance to ampicillin, carbenicillin, and related antibiotics
   1753..2341    +  rep_origin     ori: high-copy-number ColE1/pMB1/pBR322/pUC origin of replication
   2403..2583    -  LTR            5' LTR (truncated): truncated 5' long terminal repeat (LTR) from HIV-1
   2591..2903    -  LTR            5' LTR (fragment): 5' long terminal repeat (LTR) from HIV-1
   2905..2924    -  misc_feature   cPPT/CTS (fragment): central polypurine tract and central termination sequence of HIV-1
   2976..3423    +  promoter       hSyn promoter: human synapsin I promoter; confers neuron-specific expression (Kügler et al., 2003)
   3443..4159    +  CDS            mClover1.5: mClover1.5 is a fluorescent protein published in 2016, derived from Aequorea victoria. It is reported to be a monomer.
   4151..4423    +  CDS            SYNE3 (fragment): SYNE3_HUMAN - Also known as C14orf139 From Homo sapiens (Human).
   4490..4960    +  CDS            RSVR_COTJA: Experimental evidence at protein level: Swiss-Prot protein existence level 1. Responsible for susceptibility to the retrovirus subgroup A Rous sarcoma virus. From Coturnix japonica (Japanese quail) (Coturnix coturnix japonica).
   5024..6595    +  CDS            G (sequence partly withheld): GLYCO_RABVP - Experimental evidence at protein level: Swiss-Prot protein existence level 1. Attaches the virus to host cellular receptor, inducing endocytosis of the virion. In the endosome, the acidic pH induces conformational changes in the glycoprotein trimer, which trigger fusion between virus and cell membrane. There is convincing in vitro evidence that the muscular form of the nicotinic acetylcholine receptor (nAChR), the neuronal cell adhesion molecule (NCAM), and the p75 neurotrophin receptor (p75NTR) bind glycoprotein and thereby facilitate rabies virus entry into cells (By similarity
   6638..6795    +  misc_feature   WPRE (fragment): woodchuck hepatitis virus posttranscriptional regulatory element
   6801..6881    +  misc_feature   WPRE (fragment): woodchuck hepatitis virus posttranscriptional regulatory element
   7321..7545    +  polyA_signal   bGH poly(A) signal: bovine growth hormone polyadenylation signal
   7603..7720    -  misc_feature   cPPT/CTS: central polypurine tract and central termination sequence of HIV-1
   7770..7870    -  CDS            Rev (fragment): human immunodeficiency virus 1 (HIV-1) Rev protein; rev; enhances nuclear export of unspliced and incompletely spliced viral mRNAs
   8247..8480    -  misc_feature   RRE: The Rev response element (RRE) of HIV-1 allows for Rev-dependent mRNA export from the nucleus to the cytoplasm.
   8655..8993    -  CDS            HIV-1 gag (fragment): gag protein from human immunodeficiency virus 1; gag
   8977..9102    -  misc_feature   HIV-1 Ψ: packaging signal of human immunodeficiency virus type 1
   9149..9329    -  LTR            5' LTR (truncated): truncated 5' long terminal repeat (LTR) from HIV-1
   9347..9546    -  promoter       CMV promoter: human cytomegalovirus (CMV) immediate early promoter
   9547..351     -  enhancer       CMV enhancer (across the origin): human cytomegalovirus immediate early enhancer
