[The description below was written by a language model from this plasmid's Addgene catalogue record and pLannotate feature annotations shown in this document.]
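Description:
pSico-syn-mGreenLantern:KASH-TVA-oG-6xMBS-WPRE-bGHpA is a lentiviral transfer plasmid built on the pSico backbone. It serves as a helper virus for monosynaptic tracing with G-deleted rabies virus. In bacteria it is maintained through a high-copy ColE1/pUC-type origin and selected with ampicillin (AmpR). The HIV-1 vector elements are a CMV enhancer/promoter-driven 5' LTR, the Ψ packaging signal with a gag fragment, the RRE, cPPT/CTS and a 3' LTR. All of these lie on the opposite strand from the transgene. The catalogue entry confirms that the expression cassette is flipped relative to the LTRs. It also notes that packaging needs co-transfection with a Nodamura virus B2 plasmid to reach high titers, presumably because B2 suppresses RNA interference triggered by the resulting antisense transcripts. The catalogue lists a total size of 9,360 bp, whereas the sequenced record is 9,575 nt.

The original CMV promoter of the backbone's cassette was replaced with the human synapsin I promoter, which restricts expression to neurons. This promoter drives three coding regions in series. The first is mGreenLantern fused at its C terminus to a KASH nuclear-envelope targeting domain (annotated as a SYNE3 fragment). The second is the avian TVA receptor, which permits entry of EnvA-pseudotyped rabies. The third is optimized rabies glycoprotein (oG), which trans-complements the deleted G so the virus can spread to presynaptic partners. Short gaps separate the coding regions, but the record does not state which linker or cleavage elements occupy them. Downstream are six high-affinity MS2 binding sites, whose function the record does not explain and which the feature table does not annotate. WPRE, detected only as fragments, and a bGH polyadenylation signal follow. The depositor states that mGreenLantern:KASH fluorescence is not visible without anti-GFP immunostaining. The associated work uses barcoded rabies virus for circuit mapping by single-cell and single-nucleus sequencing.
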