Addgene plasmid #231010: pSico-syn-mGreenLantern:KASH-TVA-oG-6xMBS-WPRE-bGHpA
Purpose: Lentiviral helper virus for G-deleted rabies tracing. mGreenLantern:KASH fluorescence is not visible without immunostaining.
Depositing lab: Tomasz Nowakowski. Depositing organization: University of California, San Francisco (UCSF). Publication: High-Complexity Barcoded Rabies Virus for Scalable Circuit Mapping Using Single-Cell and Single-Nucleus Sequencing. Shin D, Urbanek ME, Larson HH, Moussa AJ, Lee KY, Baker DL, Standen-Bloom E, Ramachandran S, Bogdanoff D, Cadwell CR, Nowakowski TJ. bioRxiv [Preprint]. 2024 Dec 11:2024.10.01.616167. doi: 10.1101/2024.10.01.616167. PubMed 39713304.
Backbone
  Vector backbone: pSico
  Backbone manufacturer: Tyler Jacks
  Backbone size w/o insert (bp): 5005
  Total vector size (bp): 9360
  Modifications to backbone: CMV promoter was swapped for synapsin promoter. The transgene is flipped relative to LTRs, and requires co-transfection with Nodamura B2 (Addgene #17228) during viral packaging to obtain high titers.
  Vector type: Lentiviral
Growth in bacteria
  Bacterial resistance: Ampicillin, 100 μg/mL
  Growth temperature: 37°C
  Growth strain: NEB Stable
  Copy number: High Copy
Gene/Insert 1
  Gene/Insert name: mGreenLantern-KASH (alt name: mGL-KASH)
  Species: Synthetic
  Insert size (bp): 981
  Mutation: Please note that mGreenLantern-KASH is not visible without staining with a GFP antibody.
  Promoter: human synapsin I
  Tag / fusion protein: KASH (C terminal on insert)
  Cloning method: Gibson Cloning
  Sequencing primers: 5′ agagcgcagtcgagaaaccg
Gene/Insert 2
  Gene/Insert name: TVA
  Species: G. gallus (chicken)
  Insert size (bp): 471
  Entrez Gene: CD320 (a.k.a. TVA)
  Promoter: human synapsin I
  Cloning method: Gibson Cloning
  Sequencing primers: 5′ TCACATGGTCCTGCTGGAG
Gene/Insert 3
  Gene/Insert name: optimized G (alt name: oG)
  Species: Synthetic
  Insert size (bp): 1575
  Promoter: human synapsin I
  Cloning method: Gibson Cloning
  Sequencing primers: 5′ CTCGTCCCGGATAAGAGTC; 3′ CATAGCGTAAAAGGAGCAACA
Gene/Insert 4
  Gene/Insert name: 6X MS2 MBS
  Species: Synthetic
  Insert size (bp): 308
  Promoter: human synapsin I
  Cloning method: Gibson Cloning
  Sequencing primers: 5′ ccgcTACAaagcttatGCC
Resource information
  A portion of this plasmid was derived from a plasmid made by: Euiseok Kim and Ed Callaway (optimized G), and Robert Singer (high affinity 6x MS2 sequence).
Terms and licenses: Academic/Nonprofit Terms; Industry Terms: Not Available to Industry
Depositor comments: Please visit https://doi.org/10.1101/2024.10.01.616167 for bioRxiv preprint.
How to cite: pSico-syn-mGreenLantern:KASH-TVA-oG-6xMBS-WPRE-bGHpA was a gift from Tomasz Nowakowski (Addgene plasmid # 231010 ; http://n2t.net/addgene:231010 ; RRID:Addgene_231010)
